Addgene plasmid #98402: pQE60 Trx1 CCAAA
Purpose: Bacterial expression vector for Trx1 CCAAA
Depositing lab: Tobias Dick. Depositing organization: Deutsches Krebsforschungszentrum (DKFZ). Publication: Selective redox regulation of cytokine receptor signaling by extracellular thioredoxin-1. Schwertassek U, Balmer Y, Gutscher M, Weingarten L, Preuss M, Engelhard J, Winkler M, Dick TP. EMBO J. 2007 Jul 11;26(13):3086-97. Epub 2007 Jun 7. 10.1038/sj.emboj.7601746 PubMed 17557078.
Backbone
  Vector backbone: pQE60
  Vector type: Bacterial Expression
Growth in bacteria
  Bacterial resistance: Ampicillin, 100 μg/mL
  Growth temperature: 37°C
  Growth strain: DH5alpha
  Copy number: Unknown
Gene/Insert
  Gene/Insert name: Trx1 CCAAA
  Species: H. sapiens (human)
  Mutation: C62A, C69A, C73A
  Entrez Gene: TXN (a.k.a. TRDX, TRX, TRX1, TXN1, Trx80)
Terms and licenses: Academic/Nonprofit Terms; Industry Terms: Not Available to Industry
How to cite: pQE60 Trx1 CCAAA was a gift from Tobias Dick (Addgene plasmid # 98402 ; http://n2t.net/addgene:98402 ; RRID:Addgene_98402)
