[The description below was written by a language model from this plasmid's Addgene catalogue record and pLannotate feature annotations shown in this document.]
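Description:
pQE60 Trx1 CCAAA is a bacterial expression plasmid of about 3.85 kb, built on the pQE60 backbone and carrying a mutant form of human thioredoxin-1 (TXN/Trx1). It replicates in E. coli from a ColE1/pMB1-type origin and is selected with ampicillin through a β-lactamase gene driven by its own bla promoter. The backbone also retains a pBR322 bom region, a short rop fragment, and a partial chloramphenicol acetyltransferase sequence with a truncated cat promoter. These are annotated only as fragments, and the record lists ampicillin as the sole resistance. Two sequence records are available, one from the depositor and one from repository sequencing. They differ by a single nucleotide in length and give the same feature layout.

The TXN coding sequence is transcribed from the bacteriophage T5 promoter, which is recognised by E. coli RNA polymerase. The promoter contains an embedded lac operator and is followed by a second one, so expression is repressed by lac repressor and induced with IPTG. No lacI gene is annotated on the plasmid, so the repressor would have to come from the host. A 6xHis tag is annotated roughly 125 nt downstream of the annotated TXN region, ahead of the lambda t0 terminator. The record does not state what lies in that interval or whether the tag is fused in frame to the protein. An rrnB T1 terminator lies further downstream.

The insert carries C62A, C69A and C73A substitutions. The name CCAAA implies that the first two cysteines, which form the active site, are kept while the three non-catalytic cysteines are replaced by alanine. The stated purpose is bacterial production of this variant, and the associated work concerns redox regulation of cytokine receptor signalling by extracellular thioredoxin-1.
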