Features (pLannotate 1.2.2; 13 found; start..end, strand, type, name):
      8..52      +  promoter       T5 promoter: bacteriophage T5 promoter for E. coli RNA polymerase, with embedded lac operator
     60..76      +  protein_bind   lac operator: The lac repressor binds to the lac operator to inhibit transcription in E. coli. This inhibition can be relieved by adding lactose or isopropyl-β-D-thiogalactopyranoside (IPTG). lac repressor encoded by lacI
    113..427     +  CDS            TXN: THIO_HUMAN - Also known as TRDX, TRX, TRX1. Experimental evidence at protein level: Swiss-Prot protein existence level 1. ADF augments the expression of the interleukin-2 receptor TAC (IL2R/P55). From Homo sapiens (Human).
    554..571     +  CDS            7xHis (fragment): 6xHis affinity tag
    594..688     +  terminator     lambda t0 terminator: transcription terminator from phage lambda
    703..731     +  promoter       cat promoter (fragment): promoter of the E. coli cat gene encoding chloramphenicol acetyltransferase
    732..1395    +  CDS            CmR (fragment): chloramphenicol acetyltransferase; cat; confers resistance to chloramphenicol
   1460..1546    +  terminator     rrnB T1 terminator: Escherichia coli rrnB; transcription terminator T1 from the E. coli rrnB gene
   1558..1599    +  CDS            rop (fragment): Rop protein, which maintains plasmids at low copy number; rop
   1701..1841    +  misc_feature   bom: basis of mobility region from pBR322
   2027..2615    -  rep_origin     ori: high-copy-number ColE1/pMB1/pBR322/pUC origin of replication
   2786..3646    -  CDS            AmpR: β-lactamase; bla; confers resistance to ampicillin, carbenicillin, and related antibiotics
   3647..3751    -  promoter       AmpR promoter: bla
>Addgene plasmid #98402 | pQE60 Trx1 CCAAA | addgene full sequence | sequence record 189337 | Addgene NGS Result
CGAGAAATCATAAAAAATTTATTTGCTTTGTGAGCGGATAACAATTATAATAGATTCAATTGTGAGCGGA
TAACAATTTCACACAGAATTCATTAAAGAGGAGAAATTAACCATGGTGAAGCAGATCGAAAGCAAGACTG
CTTTTCAGGAAGCCTTGGACGCTGCAGGTGACAAACTTGTAGTAGTTGACTTCTCAGCCACGTGGTGTGG
GCCTTGCAAAATGATCAAGCCTTTCTTTCATTCCCTCTCTGAAAAGTATTCCAACGTGATATTCCTTGAA
GTAGATGTGGATGACGCTCAGGATGTTGCTTCAGAGGCTGAAGTCAAAGCCATGCCAACATTCCAGTTTT
TTAAGAAGGGACAAAAGGTGGGTGAATTTTCTGGAGCCAATAAGGAAAAGCTTGAAGCCACCATTAATGA
ATTAGTCAGATCTATGGACGAAAAGACCACCGGCTGGCGCGGCGGCCACGTGGTGGAAGGCCTGGCCGGC
GAACTGGAACAGCTGCGCGCCCGCCTGGAACACCACCCACAGGGCCAGCGCGAACCAGGATCTCATCACC
ATCACCATCACTAAGCTTAATTAGCTGAGCTTGGACTCCTGTTGATAGATCCAGTAATGACCTCAGAACT
CCATCTGGATTTGTTCAGAACGCTCGGTTGCCGCCGGGCGTTTTTTATTGGTGAGAATCCAAGCTAGCTT
GGCGAGATTTTCAGGAGCTAAGGAAGCTAAAATGGAGAAAAAAATCACTGGATATACCACCGTTGATATA
TCCCAATGGCATCGTAAAGAACATTTTGAGGCATTTCAGTCAGTTGCTCAATGTACCTATAACCAGACCG
TTCAGCTGGATATTACGGCCTTTTTAAAGACCGTAAAGAAAAATAAGCACAAGTTTTATCCGGCCTTTAT
TCACATTCTTGCCCGCCTGATGAATGCTCATCCGGAATTTCGTATGGCAATGAAAGACGGTGAGCTGGTG
ATATGGGATAGTGTTCACCCTTGTTACACCGTTTTCCATGAGCAAACTGAAACGTTTTCATCGCTCTGGA
GTGAATACCACGACGATTTCCGGCAGTTTCTACACATATATTCGCAAGATGTGGCGTGTTACGGTGAAAA
CCTGGCCTATTTCCCTAAAGGGTTTATTGAGAATATGTTTTTCGTCTCAGCCAATCCCTGGGTGAGTTTC
ACCAGTTTTGATTTAAACGTGGCCAATATGGACAACTTCTTCGCCCCCGTTTTCACCATGCATGGGCAAA
TATTATACGCAAGGCGACAAGGTGCTGATGCCGCTGGCGATTCAGGTTCATCATGCCGTTTGTGATGGCT
TCCATGTCGGCAGAATGCTTAATGAATTACAACAGTACTGCGATGAGTGGCAGGGCGGGGCGTAATTTTT
TTAAGGCAGTTATTGGTGCCCTTAAACGCCTGGGGTAATGACTCTCTAGCTTGAGGCATCAAATAAAACG
AAAGGCTCAGTCGAAAGACTGGGCCTTTCGTTTTATCTGTTGTTTGTCGGTGAACGCTCTCCTGAGTAGG
ACAAATCCGCCCTCTAGAGCTGCCTCGCGCGTTTCGGTGATGACGGTGAAAACCTCTGACACATGCAGCT
CCCGGAGACGGTCACAGCTTGTCTGTAAGCGGATGCCGGGAGCAGACAAGCCCGTCAGGGCGCGTCAGCG
GGTGTTGGCGGGTGTCGGGGCGCAGCCATGACCCAGTCACGTAGCGATAGCGGAGTGTATACTGGCTTAA
CTATGCGGCATCAGAGCAGATTGTACTGAGAGTGCACCATATGCGGTGTGAAATACCGCACAGATGCGTA
AGGAGAAAATACCGCATCAGGCGCTCTTCCGCTTCCTCGCTCACTGACTCGCTGCGCTCGGTCGTTCGGC
TGCGGCGAGCGGTATCAGCTCACTCAAAGGCGGTAATACGGTTATCCACAGAATCAGGGGATAACGCAGG
AAAGAACATGTGAGCAAAAGGCCAGCAAAAGGCCAGGAACCGTAAAAAGGCCGCGTTGCTGGCGTTTTTC
CATAGGCTCCGCCCCCCTGACGAGCATCACAAAAATCGACGCTCAAGTCAGAGGTGGCGAAACCCGACAG
GACTATAAAGATACCAGGCGTTTCCCCCTGGAAGCTCCCTCGTGCGCTCTCCTGTTCCGACCCTGCCGCT
TACCGGATACCTGTCCGCCTTTCTCCCTTCGGGAAGCGTGGCGCTTTCTCATAGCTCACGCTGTAGGTAT
CTCAGTTCGGTGTAGGTCGTTCGCTCCAAGCTGGGCTGTGTGCACGAACCCCCCGTTCAGCCCGACCGCT
GCGCCTTATCCGGTAACTATCGTCTTGAGTCCAACCCGGTAAGACACGACTTATCGCCACTGGCAGCAGC
CACTGGTAACAGGATTAGCAGAGCGAGGTATGTAGGCGGTGCTACAGAGTTCTTGAAGTGGTGGCCTAAC
TACGGCTACACTAGAAGGACAGTATTTGGTATCTGCGCTCTGCTGAAGCCAGTTACCTTCGGAAAAAGAG
TTGGTAGCTCTTGATCCGGCAAACAAACCACCGCTGGTAGCGGTGGTTTTTTTGTTTGCAAGCAGCAGAT
TACGCGCAGAAAAAAAGGATCTCAAGAAGATCCTTTGATCTTTTCTACGGGGTCTGACGCTCAGTGGAAC
GAAAACTCACGTTAAGGGATTTTGGTCATGAGATTATCAAAAAGGATCTTCACCTAGATCCTTTTAAATT
AAAAATGAAGTTTTAAATCAATCTAAAGTATATATGAGTAAACTTGGTCTGACAGTTACCAATGCTTAAT
CAGTGAGGCACCTATCTCAGCGATCTGTCTATTTCGTTCATCCATAGTTGCCTGACTCCCCGTCGTGTAG
ATAACTACGATACGGGAGGGCTTACCATCTGGCCCCAGTGCTGCAATGATACCGCGAGACCCACGCTCAC
CGGCTCCAGATTTATCAGCAATAAACCAGCCAGCCGGAAGGGCCGAGCGCAGAAGTGGTCCTGCAACTTT
ATCCGCCTCCATCCAGTCTATTAATTGTTGCCGGGAAGCTAGAGTAAGTAGTTCGCCAGTTAATAGTTTG
CGCAACGTTGTTGCCATTGCTACAGGCATCGTGGTGTCACGCTCGTCGTTTGGTATGGCTTCATTCAGCT
CCGGTTCCCAACGATCAAGGCGAGTTACATGATCCCCCATGTTGTGCAAAAAAGCGGTTAGCTCCTTCGG
TCCTCCGATCGTTGTCAGAAGTAAGTTGGCCGCAGTGTTATCACTCATGGTTATGGCAGCACTGCATAAT
TCTCTTACTGTCATGCCATCCGTAAGATGCTTTTCTGTGACTGGTGAGTACTCAACCAAGTCATTCTGAG
AATAGTGTATGCGGCGACCGAGTTGCTCTTGCCCGGCGTCAATACGGGATAATACCGCGCCACATAGCAG
AACTTTAAAAGTGCTCATCATTGGAAAACGTTCTTCGGGGCGAAAACTCTCAAGGATCTTACCGCTGTTG
AGATCCAGTTCGATGTAACCCACTCGTGCACCCAACTGATCTTCAGCATCTTTTACTTTCACCAGCGTTT
CTGGGTGAGCAAAAACAGGAAGGCAAAATGCCGCAAAAAAGGGAATAAGGGCGACACGGAAATGTTGAAT
ACTCATACTCTTCCTTTTTCAATATTATTGAAGCATTTATCAGGGTTATTGTCTCATGAGCGGATACATA
TTTGAATGTATTTAGAAAAATAAACAAATAGGGGTTCCGCGCACATTTCCCCGAAAAGTGCCACCTGACG
TCTAAGAAACCATTATTATCATGACATTAACCTATAAAAATAGGCGTATCACGAGGCCCTTTCGTCTTCA
CCT
