Features (pLannotate 1.2.2; 13 found; start..end, strand, type, name):
     10..54      +  promoter       T5 promoter: bacteriophage T5 promoter for E. coli RNA polymerase, with embedded lac operator
     62..78      +  protein_bind   lac operator: The lac repressor binds to the lac operator to inhibit transcription in E. coli. This inhibition can be relieved by adding lactose or isopropyl-β-D-thiogalactopyranoside (IPTG). lac repressor encoded by lacI
    115..429     +  CDS            TXN: THIO_HUMAN - Also known as TRDX, TRX, TRX1. Experimental evidence at protein level: Swiss-Prot protein existence level 1. ADF augments the expression of the interleukin-2 receptor TAC (IL2R/P55). From Homo sapiens (Human).
    556..573     +  CDS            7xHis (fragment): 6xHis affinity tag
    596..690     +  terminator     lambda t0 terminator: transcription terminator from phage lambda
    705..733     +  promoter       cat promoter (fragment): promoter of the E. coli cat gene encoding chloramphenicol acetyltransferase
    734..1397    +  CDS            CmR (fragment): chloramphenicol acetyltransferase; cat; confers resistance to chloramphenicol
   1462..1548    +  terminator     rrnB T1 terminator: Escherichia coli rrnB; transcription terminator T1 from the E. coli rrnB gene
   1561..1602    +  CDS            rop (fragment): Rop protein, which maintains plasmids at low copy number; rop
   1704..1844    +  misc_feature   bom: basis of mobility region from pBR322
   2030..2618    -  rep_origin     ori: high-copy-number ColE1/pMB1/pBR322/pUC origin of replication
   2789..3649    -  CDS            AmpR: β-lactamase; bla; confers resistance to ampicillin, carbenicillin, and related antibiotics
   3650..3754    -  promoter       AmpR promoter: bla
>Addgene plasmid #98402 | pQE60 Trx1 CCAAA | depositor full sequence | sequence record 189720 | pQE60 Trx1 CCAAA sequence 3854 bps
CTCGAGAAATCATAAAAAATTTATTTGCTTTGTGAGCGGATAACAATTATAATAGATTCAATTGTGAGCG
GATAACAATTTCACACAGAATTCATTAAAGAGGAGAAATTAACCATGGTGAAGCAGATCGAAAGCAAGAC
TGCTTTTCAGGAAGCCTTGGACGCTGCAGGTGACAAACTTGTAGTAGTTGACTTCTCAGCCACGTGGTGT
GGGCCTTGCAAAATGATCAAGCCTTTCTTTCATTCCCTCTCTGAAAAGTATTCCAACGTGATATTCCTTG
AAGTAGATGTGGATGACGCTCAGGATGTTGCTTCAGAGGCTGAAGTCAAAGCCATGCCAACATTCCAGTT
TTTTAAGAAGGGACAAAAGGTGGGTGAATTTTCTGGAGCCAATAAGGAAAAGCTTGAAGCCACCATTAAT
GAATTAGTCAGATCTATGGACGAAAAGACCACCGGCTGGCGCGGCGGCCACGTGGTGGAAGGCCTGGCCG
GCGAACTGGAACAGCTGCGCGCCCGCCTGGAACACCACCCACAGGGCCAGCGCGAACCAGGATCTCATCA
CCATCACCATCACTAAGCTTAATTAGCTGAGCTTGGACTCCTGTTGATAGATCCAGTAATGACCTCAGAA
CTCCATCTGGATTTGTTCAGAACGCTCGGTTGCCGCCGGGCGTTTTTTATTGGTGAGAATCCAAGCTAGC
TTGGCGAGATTTTCAGGAGCTAAGGAAGCTAAAATGGAGAAAAAAATCACTGGATATACCACCGTTGATA
TATCCCAATGGCATCGTAAAGAACATTTTGAGGCATTTCAGTCAGTTGCTCAATGTACCTATAACCAGAC
CGTTCAGCTGGATATTACGGCCTTTTTAAAGACCGTAAAGAAAAATAAGCACAAGTTTTATCCGGCCTTT
ATTCACATTCTTGCCCGCCTGATGAATGCTCATCCGGAATTTCGTATGGCAATGAAAGACGGTGAGCTGG
TGATATGGGATAGTGTTCACCCTTGTTACACCGTTTTCCATGAGCAAACTGAAACGTTTTCATCGCTCTG
GAGTGAATACCACGACGATTTCCGGCAGTTTCTACACATATATTCGCAAGATGTGGCGTGTTACGGTGAA
AACCTGGCCTATTTCCCTAAAGGGTTTATTGAGAATATGTTTTTCGTCTCAGCCAATCCCTGGGTGAGTT
TCACCAGTTTTGATTTAAACGTGGCCAATATGGACAACTTCTTCGCCCCCGTTTTCACCATGCATGGGCA
AATATTATACGCAAGGCGACAAGGTGCTGATGCCGCTGGCGATTCAGGTTCATCATGCCGTCTGTGATGG
CTTCCATGTCGGCAGAATGCTTAATGAATTACAACAGTACTGCGATGAGTGGCAGGGCGGGGCGTAATTT
TTTTAAGGCAGTTATTGGTGCCCTTAAACGCCTGGGGTAATGACTCTCTAGCTTGAGGCATCAAATAAAA
CGAAAGGCTCAGTCGAAAGACTGGGCCTTTCGTTTTATCTGTTGTTTGTCGGTGAACGCTCTCCTGAGTA
GGACAAATCCGCCGCTCTAGAGCTGCCTCGCGCGTTTCGGTGATGACGGTGAAAACCTCTGACACATGCA
GCTCCCGGAGACGGTCACAGCTTGTCTGTAAGCGGATGCCGGGAGCAGACAAGCCCGTCAGGGCGCGTCA
GCGGGTGTTGGCGGGTGTCGGGGCGCAGCCATGACCCAGTCACGTAGCGATAGCGGAGTGTATACTGGCT
TAACTATGCGGCATCAGAGCAGATTGTACTGAGAGTGCACCATATGCGGTGTGAAATACCGCACAGATGC
GTAAGGAGAAAATACCGCATCAGGCGCTCTTCCGCTTCCTCGCTCACTGACTCGCTGCGCTCGGTCGTTC
GGCTGCGGCGAGCGGTATCAGCTCACTCAAAGGCGGTAATACGGTTATCCACAGAATCAGGGGATAACGC
AGGAAAGAACATGTGAGCAAAAGGCCAGCAAAAGGCCAGGAACCGTAAAAAGGCCGCGTTGCTGGCGTTT
TTCCATAGGCTCCGCCCCCCTGACGAGCATCACAAAAATCGACGCTCAAGTCAGAGGTGGCGAAACCCGA
CAGGACTATAAAGATACCAGGCGTTTCCCCCTGGAAGCTCCCTCGTGCGCTCTCCTGTTCCGACCCTGCC
GCTTACCGGATACCTGTCCGCCTTTCTCCCTTCGGGAAGCGTGGCGCTTTCTCATAGCTCACGCTGTAGG
TATCTCAGTTCGGTGTAGGTCGTTCGCTCCAAGCTGGGCTGTGTGCACGAACCCCCCGTTCAGCCCGACC
GCTGCGCCTTATCCGGTAACTATCGTCTTGAGTCCAACCCGGTAAGACACGACTTATCGCCACTGGCAGC
AGCCACTGGTAACAGGATTAGCAGAGCGAGGTATGTAGGCGGTGCTACAGAGTTCTTGAAGTGGTGGCCT
AACTACGGCTACACTAGAAGGACAGTATTTGGTATCTGCGCTCTGCTGAAGCCAGTTACCTTCGGAAAAA
GAGTTGGTAGCTCTTGATCCGGCAAACAAACCACCGCTGGTAGCGGTGGTTTTTTTGTTTGCAAGCAGCA
GATTACGCGCAGAAAAAAAGGATCTCAAGAAGATCCTTTGATCTTTTCTACGGGGTCTGACGCTCAGTGG
AACGAAAACTCACGTTAAGGGATTTTGGTCATGAGATTATCAAAAAGGATCTTCACCTAGATCCTTTTAA
ATTAAAAATGAAGTTTTAAATCAATCTAAAGTATATATGAGTAAACTTGGTCTGACAGTTACCAATGCTT
AATCAGTGAGGCACCTATCTCAGCGATCTGTCTATTTCGTTCATCCATAGTTGCCTGACTCCCCGTCGTG
TAGATAACTACGATACGGGAGGGCTTACCATCTGGCCCCAGTGCTGCAATGATACCGCGAGACCCACGCT
CACCGGCTCCAGATTTATCAGCAATAAACCAGCCAGCCGGAAGGGCCGAGCGCAGAAGTGGTCCTGCAAC
TTTATCCGCCTCCATCCAGTCTATTAATTGTTGCCGGGAAGCTAGAGTAAGTAGTTCGCCAGTTAATAGT
TTGCGCAACGTTGTTGCCATTGCTACAGGCATCGTGGTGTCACGCTCGTCGTTTGGTATGGCTTCATTCA
GCTCCGGTTCCCAACGATCAAGGCGAGTTACATGATCCCCCATGTTGTGCAAAAAAGCGGTTAGCTCCTT
CGGTCCTCCGATCGTTGTCAGAAGTAAGTTGGCCGCAGTGTTATCACTCATGGTTATGGCAGCACTGCAT
AATTCTCTTACTGTCATGCCATCCGTAAGATGCTTTTCTGTGACTGGTGAGTACTCAACCAAGTCATTCT
GAGAATAGTGTATGCGGCGACCGAGTTGCTCTTGCCCGGCGTCAATACGGGATAATACCGCGCCACATAG
CAGAACTTTAAAAGTGCTCATCATTGGAAAACGTTCTTCGGGGCGAAAACTCTCAAGGATCTTACCGCTG
TTGAGATCCAGTTCGATGTAACCCACTCGTGCACCCAACTGATCTTCAGCATCTTTTACTTTCACCAGCG
TTTCTGGGTGAGCAAAAACAGGAAGGCAAAATGCCGCAAAAAAGGGAATAAGGGCGACACGGAAATGTTG
AATACTCATACTCTTCCTTTTTCAATATTATTGAAGCATTTATCAGGGTTATTGTCTCATGAGCGGATAC
ATATTTGAATGTATTTAGAAAAATAAACAAATAGGGGTTCCGCGCACATTTCCCCGAAAAGTGCCACCTG
ACGTCTAAGAAACCATTATTATCATGACATTAACCTATAAAAATAGGCGTATCACGAGGCCCTTTCGTCT
TCAC
